>Addgene plasmid #117211 | U6c-T | depositor full sequence | sequence record 221208 | U6c-T sequence 7840 bps
TATCCACAGAATCAGGGGATAACGCAGGAAAGAACATGTGAGCAAAAGGCCAGCAAAAGGCCAGGAACCG
TAAAAAGGCCGCGTTGCTGGCGTTTTTCCATAGGCTCCGCCCCCCTGACGAGCATCACAAAAATCGACGC
TCAAGTCAGAGGTGGCGAAACCCGACAGGACTATAAAGATACCAGGCGTTTCCCCCTGGAAGCTCCCTCG
TGCGCTCTCCTGTTCCGACCCTGCCGCTTACCGGATACCTGTCCGCCTTTCTCCCTTCGGGAAGCGTGGC
GCTTTCTCAATGCTCACGCTGTAGGTATCTCAGTTCGGTGTAGGTCGTTCGCTCCAAGCTGGGCTGTGTG
CACGAACCCCCCGTTCAGCCCGACCGCTGCGCCTTATCCGGTAACTATCGTCTTGAGTCCAACCCGGTAA
GACACGACTTATCGCCACTGGCAGCAGCCACTGGTAACAGGATTAGCAGAGCGAGGTATGTAGGCGGTGC
TACAGAGTTCTTGAAGTGGTGGCCTAACTACGGCTACACTAGAAGGACAGTATTTGGTATCTGCGCTCTG
CTGAAGCCAGTTACCTTCGGAAAAAGAGTTGGTAGCTCTTGATCCGGCAAACAAACCACCGCTGGTAGCG
GTGGTTTTTTTGTTTGCAAGCAGCAGATTACGCGCAGAAAAAAAGGATCTCAAGAAGATCCTTTGATCTT
TTCTACGGGGTCTGACGCTCAGTGGAACGAAAACTCACGTTAAGGGATTTTGGTCATGAGATTATCAAAA
AGGATCTTCACCTAGATCCTTTTAAATTAAAAATGAAGTTTTAAATCAATCTAAAGTATATATGAGTAAA
CTTGGTCTGACAGTTACCAATGCTTAATCAGTGAGGCACCTATCTCAGCGATCTGTCTATTTCGTTCATC
CATAGTTGCCTGACTCCCCGTCGTGTAGATAACTACGATACGGGAGGGCTTACCATCTGGCCCCAGTGCT
GCAATGATACCGCGAGACCCACGCTCACCGGCTCCAGATTTATCAGCAATAAACCAGCCAGCCGGAAGGG
CCGAGCGCAGAAGTGGTCCTGCAACTTTATCCGCCTCCATCCAGTCTATTAATTGTTGCCGGGAAGCTAG
AGTAAGTAGTTCGCCAGTTAATAGTTTGCGCAACGTTGTTGCCATTGCTACAGGCATCGTGGTGTCACGC
TCGTCGTTTGGTATGGCTTCATTCAGCTCCGGTTCCCAACGATCAAGGCGAGTTACATGATCCCCCATGT
TGTGCAAAAAAGCGGTTAGCTCCTTCGGTCCTCCGATCGTTGTCAGAAGTAAGTTGGCCGCAGTGTTATC
ACTCATGGTTATGGCAGCACTGCATAATTCTCTTACTGTCATGCCATCCGTAAGATGCTTTTCTGTGACT
GGTGAGTACTCAACCAAGTCATTCTGAGAATAGTGTATGCGGCGACCGAGTTGCTCTTGCCCGGCGTCAA
TACGGGATAATACCGCGCCACATAGCAGAACTTTAAAAGTGCTCATCATTGGAAAACGTTCTTCGGGGCG
AAAACTCTCAAGGATCTTACCGCTGTTGAGATCCAGTTCGATGTAACCCACTCGTGCACCCAACTGATCT
TCAGCATCTTTTACTTTCACCAGCGTTTCTGGGTGAGCAAAAACAGGAAGGCAAAATGCCGCAAAAAAGG
GAATAAGGGCGACACGGAAATGTTGAATACTCATACTCTTCCTTTTTCAATATTATTGAAGCATTTATCA
GGGTTATTGTCTCATGAGCGGATACATATTTGAATGTATTTAGAAAAATAAACAAATAGGGGTTCCGCGC
ACATTTCCCCGAAAAGTGCCACCTGACGTCTAAGAAACCATTATTATCATGACATTAACCTATAAAAATA
GGCGTATCACGAGGCCCTTTCGTCTCGCGCGTTTCGGTGATGACGGTGAAAACCTCTGACACATGCAGCT
CCCGGAGACGGTCACAGCTTGTCTGTAAGCGGATGCCGGGAGCAGACAAGCCCGTCAGGGCGCGTCAGCG
GGTGTTGGCGGGTGTCGGGGCTGGCTTAACTATGCGGCATCAGAGCAGATTGTACTGAGAGTGCACCATA
TGCGGTGTGAAATACCGCACAGATGCGTAAGGAGAAAATACCGCATCAGGCGCCATTCGCCATTCAGGCT
GCGCAACTGTTGGGAAGGGCGATCGGTGCGGGCCTCTTCGCTATTACGCCAGCTGGCGAAAGGGGGATGT
GCTGCAAGGCGATTAAGTTGGGTAACGCCAGGGTTTTCCCAGTCACGACGTTGTAAAACGACGGCCAGTG
CCAAGCTTTGTTTAAAATATAACAAAATTGTGATCCCACAAAATGAAGTGGGGCAAAATCAAATAATTAA
CTAGTGTCCGTAAACTTGTTGGTCTTCAACTTTTTGAGGAACACGTTGGACGGCAAATCGTGACTATAAC
ACAAGTTGATTTAATAATTTTAGCCAACACGTCGGGCTGCGTGTTTTTTGCGCTCTGTGTACACGTTGAT
TAACTGGTCGATTAAATAATTTAATTTTTGGTTCTTCTTTAAATCTGTGATGAAATTTTTTAAAATAACT
TTAAATTCTTCATTGGTAAAAAATGCCACGTTTTGCAACTTGTGAGGGTCTAATATGAGGTCAAACTCAG
TAGGAGTTTTATCCAAAAAAGAAAACATGATTACGTCTGTACACGAACGCGTATTAACGCAGAGTGCAAA
GTATAAGAGGGTTAAAAAATATATTTTACGCACCATATACGCATCGGGTTGATATCGTTAATATGGATCA
ATTTGAACAGTTGATTAACGTGTCTCTGCTCAAGTCTTTGATCAAAACGCAAATCGACGAAAATGTGTCG
GACAATATCAAGTCGATGAGCGAAAAACTAAAAAGGCTAGAATACGACAATCTCACAGACAGCGTTGAGA
TATACGGTATTCACGACAGCAGGCTGAATAATAAAAAAATTAGAAACTATTATTTAACCCTAGAAAGATA
ATCATATTGTGACGTACGTTAAAGATAATCATGCGTAAAATTGACGCATGTGTTTTATCGGTCTGTATAT
CGAGGTTTATTTATTAATTTGAATAGATATTAAGTTTTATTATATTTACACTTACATACTAATAATAAAT
TCAACAAACAATTTATTTATGTTTATTTATTTATTAAAAAAAAACAAAAACTCAAAATTTCTTCTATAAA
GTAACAAAACTTTTAAACATTCTCTCTTTTACAAAAATAAACTTATTTTGTACTTTAAAAACAGTCATGT
TGTATTATAAAATAAGTAATTAGCTTAACTTATACATAATAGAAACAAATTATACTTATTAGTCAGTCAG
AAACAACTTTGGCACATATCAATATTATGCTCTCGACAAATAACTTTTTTGCATTTTTTGCACGATGCAT
TTGCCTTTCGCCTTATTTTAGAGGGGCAGTAAGTACAGTAAGTACGTTTTTTCATTACTGGCTCTTCAGT
ACTGTCATCTGATGTACCAGGCACTTCATTTGGCAAAATATTAGAGATATTATCGCGCAAATATCTCTTC
AAAGTAGGAGCTTCTAAACGCTTACGCATAAACGATGACGTCAGGCTCATGTAAAGGTTTCTCATAAATT
TTTTGCGACTTTGAACCTTTTCTCCCTTGCTACTGACATTATGGCTGTATATAATAAAAGAATTTATGCA
GGCAATGTTTATCATTCCGTACAATAATGCCATAGGCCACCTATTCGTCTTCCTACTGCAGGTCATCACA
GAACACATTTGGTCTAGCGTGTCCACTCCGCCTTTAGTTTGATTATAATACATAACCATTTGCGGTTTAC
CGGTACTTTCGTTGATAGAAGCATCCTCATCACAAGATGATAATAAGTATACCATCTTAGCTGGCTTCGG
TTTATATGAGACGAGAGTAAGGGGTCCGTCAAAACAAAACATCGATGTTCCCACTGGCCTGGAGCGACTG
TTTTTCAGTACTTCCGGTATCTCGCGTTTGTTTGATCGCACGGTTCCCACAATGGTTAATTCGAGCTCGC
CCGGGCTTAAGAGTTCCCACAATGGTTAATTCGAGCTCGCCCGGGCTTAAGAGTTCCCACAATGGTTAAT
TCGAGCTCGCCCGGGCTTAAGAGCGCGCCGTTCCCACAATGGTTAATTCGAGCTCGCCCGGGGATCTAAT
TCAATTAGAGACTAATTCAATTAGAGCTAATTCAATTAGGATCCAAGCTTATCGATTTCGAACCCTCGAC
CGCCGGAGTATAAATAGAGGCGCTTCGTCTACGGAGCGACAATTCAATTCAAACAAGCAAAGTGAACACG
TCGCTAAGCGAAAGCTAAGCAAATAAACAAGCGCAGCTGAACAAGCTAAACAATCGGGGTACCGCTAGAG
TCGACGGTACGATCCACCGGTCGCCACCATGGTGAGCAAGGGCGAGGAGCTGTTCACCGGGGTGGTGCCC
ATCCTGGTCGAGCTGGACGGCGACGTAAACGGCCACAAGTTCAGCGTGTCCGGCGAGGGCGAGGGCGATG
CCACCTACGGCAAGCTGACCCTGAAGTTCATCTGCACCACCGGCAAGCTGCCCGTGCCCTGGCCCACCCT
CGTGACCACCCTGACCTGGGGCGTGCAGTGCTTCAGCCGCTACCCCGACCACATGAAGCAGCACGACTTC
TTCAAGTCCGCCATGCCCGAAGGCTACGTCCAGGAGCGCACCATCTTCTTCAAGGACGACGGCAACTACA
AGACCCGCGCCGAGGTGAAGTTCGAGGGCGACACCCTGGTGAACCGCATCGAGCTGAAGGGCATCGACTT
CAAGGAGGACGGCAACATCCTGGGGCACAAGCTGGAGTACAACTACATCAGCCACAACGTCTATATCACC
GCCGACAAGCAGAAGAACGGCATCAAGGCCAACTTCAAGATCCGCCACAACATCGAGGACGGCAGCGTGC
AGCTCGCCGACCACTACCAGCAGAACACCCCCATCGGCGACGGCCCCGTGCTGCTGCCCGACAACCACTA
CCTGAGCACCCAGTCCGCCCTGAGCAAAGACCCCAACGAGAAGCGCGATCACATGGTCCTGCTGGAGTTC
GTGACCGCCGCCGGGATCACTCTCGGCATGGACGAGCTGTACAAGTAAAGCGGCCGCGACTCTAGATCAT
AATCAGCCATACCACATTTGTAGAGGTTTTACTTGCTTTAAAAAACCTCCCACACCTCCCCCTGAACCTG
AAACATAAAATGAATGCAATTGTTGTTGTTAACTTGTTTATTGCAGCTTATAATGGTTACAAATAAAGCA
ATAGCATCACAAATTTCACAAATAAAGCATTTTTTTCACTGCATTCTAGTTGTGGTTTGTCCAAACTCAT
CAATGTATCTTAAAGCTTCTAGGCCGGCCGGGCCCATATGTCTTGCCGAAGCACATTAACCCAAGCCATT
TATATATCAAGTACAAGTTGATTTGATTCTAGTGATGGACTGACACGAATCTATGGCACTGTTGCAGAGC
TTACAAACAGGTACCCGGAGTCGCTTCAATTATTCAATCATCCATTCAAAAACTTCCATCTCTTCCAATT
AGCCAATATTCAAATTGGAATCCAGCCAGCCGACGGAGGCAGATGGTCTACCTGGCAACTATAGAGTTTC
CATGTTTCCAGACTTTCCCTCCCGGTAAACGGAGACAAAACGACAGACGTAAGTAGGTACATATGCATAC
CGCACGGACAAATCAAATTTGTCTGGCAGCTCCAATTAGAGTCGTTAAAAATTTAACGATGCGCTAAATA
ACTTCAAGCTATTTGTCTCGCTGGATTGGCTTCGAGTGGTAAGATCCTATCAAATGCCGAAAACAAAAAA
CTTTCTTCTTAATTGTTCGTTCTTCAACACCTCTCCATGGTGATAACGGATACGGTTTCATTGTCAGCAT
CCATCCTCCGAAAAATACATTACGCCTTGAAATATGCAATCGCAAACACGGATCTGTTTGGAACATTTAT
TTTACTATGAAGAGATGCGATAGGTAATATTTATTTGAGCGTTTAAGATACTCATTGTTCTCTCAAAGAA
TGTCATTGAAAGCCAACGAGGTCAAATCAAATATTATAATAAAAAGGTCAAAGAGGACTAACTTAAAGCT
CTCTTTATGGATAGGAAAAAATATTTTCGCCCATCGCTAGAACTTTTACCGTTTCCATTGAGTATATAAC
TAAGATGAATGAGGCTAATTGATGGTGCGATCTTGACCCCCGGGTCTTAGAGCTATGCTGGAAACAGCAT
AGCAAGTTAAGATAAGGCTAGTCCGTTATCAACTTGAAAAAGTGGCACCGAGTCGGTGCTTTTTTGGCGC
GCCGTCGACGATGTAGGTCACGGTCTCGAAGCCGCGGTGCGGGTGCCAGGGCGTGCCCTTGGGCTCCCCG
GGCGCGTACTCCACCTCACCCATCTGGTCCATCATGATGAACGGGTCGAGGTGGCGGTAGTTGATCCCGG
CGAACGCGCGGCGCACCGGGAAGCCCTCGCCCTCGAAACCGCTGGGCGCGGTGGTCACGGTGAGCACGGG
ACGTGCGACGGCGTCGGCGGGTGCGGATACGCGGGGCAGCGTCAGCGGGTTCTCGACGGTCACGGCGGGC
ATGTCGACGGCCGGCCGATCTCGGATCTGACAATGTTCAGTGCAGAGACTCGGCTACGCCTCGTGGACTT
TGAAGTTGACCAACAATGTTTATTCTTACCTCTAATAGTCCTCTGTGGCAAGGTCAAGATTCTGTTAGAA
GCCAATGAAGAACCTGGTTGTTCAATAACATTTTGTTCGTCTAATATTTCACTACCGCTTGACGTTGGCT
GCACTTCATGTACCTCATCTATAAACGCTTCTTCTGTATCGCTCTGGACGTCATCTTCACTTACGTGATC
TGATATTTCACTGTCAGAATCCTCACCAACAAGCTCGTCATCGCTTTGCAGAAGAGCAGAGAGGATATGC
TCATCGTCTAAAGAACTACCCATTTTATTATATATTAGTCACGATATCTATAACAAGAAAATATATATAT
AATAAGTTATCACGTAAGTAGAACATGAAATAACAATATAATTATCGTATGAGTTAAATCTTAAAAGTCA
CGTAAAAGATAATCATGCGTCATTTTGACTCACGCGGTCGTTATAGTTCAAAATCAGTGACACTTACCGC
ATTGACAAGCACGCCTCACGGGAGCTCCAAGCGGCGACTGAGATGTCCTAAATGCACAGCGACGGATTCG
CGCTATTTAGAAAGAGAGAGCAATATTTCAAGAATGCATGCGTCAATTTTACGCAGACTATCTTTCTAGG
GTTAAAAAAGATTTGCGCTTTACTCGACCTAAACTTTAAACACGTCATAGAATCTTCGTTTGACAAAAAC
CACATTGTGGCCAAGCTGTGTGACGCGACGCGCGCTAAAGAATGGCAAACCAAGTCGCGCGAGCGTCGAC
TCTAGAGGATCCCCGGGTACCGAGCTCGAATTCGTAATCATGGTCATAGCTGTTTCCTGTGTGAAATTGT
TATCCGCTCACAATTCCACACAACATACGAGCCGGAAGCATAAAGTGTAAAGCCTGGGGTGCCTAATGAG
TGAGCTAACTCACATTAATTGCGTTGCGCTCACTGCCCGCTTTCCAGTCGGGAAACCTGTCGTGCCAGCT
GCATTAATGAATCGGCCAACGCGCGGGGAGAGGCGGTTTGCGTATTGGGCGCTCTTCCGCTTCCTCGCTC
ACTGACTCGCTGCGCTCGGTCGTTCGGCTGCGGCGAGCGGTATCAGCTCACTCAAAGGCGGTAATACGGT
Features (pLannotate 1.2.2; 21 found; start..end, strand, type, name):
     95..683     -  rep_origin     ori: high-copy-number ColE1/pMB1/pBR322/pUC origin of replication
    854..1714    -  CDS            AmpR: β-lactamase; bla; confers resistance to ampicillin, carbenicillin, and related antibiotics
   1715..1819    -  promoter       AmpR promoter: bla
   1914..1949    +  CDS            rop (fragment): Rop protein, which maintains plasmids at low copy number; rop
   2051..2150    +  misc_feature   bom (fragment): basis of mobility region from pBR322
   2156..2310    -  CDS            lacZα (fragment): LacZα fragment of β-galactosidase; lacZ fragment
   2314..2766    -  CDS            LEF-9 (fragment): LEF9_NPVAC - Experimental evidence at protein level: Swiss-Prot protein existence level 1. Component of the viral DNA-dependent RNA polymerase which is composed of four equimolar subunits of LEF-4, LEF-8, LEF-9, and p47. Plays an essential role in late and very late gene expression. From Autographa californica nuclear polyhedrosis virus (AcMNPV).
   2793..2996    +  CDS            FP (fragment): FP25_NPVAC - Experimental evidence at protein level: Swiss-Prot protein existence level 1. From Autographa californica nuclear polyhedrosis virus (AcMNPV).
   4273..4395    +  promoter       hsp70 promoter (fragment): Drosophila melanogaster hsp70Bb promoter
   4439..5158    +  CDS            ECFP: enhanced CFP mammalian codon-optimized
   5175..5258    +  CDS            large T antigen (fragment): large T antigen from SV40 (simian virus 40)
   5281..5402    +  polyA_signal   SV40 poly(A) signal: SV40 polyadenylation signal
   6292..6359    +  misc_RNA       tracrRNA (fragment): trans-activating CRISPR RNA for the Streptococcus pyogenes CRISPR/Cas9 system
   6395..6464    +  protein_bind   attB: attB site for the φC31 integrase (Groth et al., 2000) phage φC31 integrase
   7352..7492    +  CDS            FP (fragment): FP25_NPVAC - Experimental evidence at protein level: Swiss-Prot protein existence level 1. From Autographa californica nuclear polyhedrosis virus (AcMNPV).
   7485..7523    -  misc_feature   MCS (fragment): pUC18/19 multiple cloning site
   7557..7573    -  protein_bind   lac operator: The lac repressor binds to the lac operator to inhibit transcription in E. coli. This inhibition can be relieved by adding lactose or isopropyl-β-D-thiogalactopyranoside (IPTG). lac repressor encoded by lacI
   7581..7611    -  promoter       lac promoter: promoter for the E. coli lac operon
   7626..7647    -  protein_bind   CAP binding site: CAP binding activates transcription in the presence of cAMP. E. coli catabolite activator protein
   7660..7752    -  CDS            lacI (fragment): lac repressor; lacI; The lac repressor binds to the lac operator to inhibit transcription in E. coli. This inhibition can be relieved by adding lactose or isopropyl-β-D-thiogalactopyranoside (IPTG).
   7754..7840    -  rep_origin     RSF ori (fragment): Plasmids containing the RSF 1030 origin of replication can be propagated in E. coli cells that contain additional plasmids with compatible origins.
