>Addgene plasmid #117211 | U6c-T | addgene full sequence | sequence record 249750 | Addgene NGS Result
ATGGTGAGCAAGGGCGAGGAGCTGTTCACCGGGGTGGTGCCCATCCTGGTCGAGCTGGACGGCGACGTAA
ACGGCCACAAGTTCAGCGTGTCCGGCGAGGGCGAGGGCGATGCCACCTACGGCAAGCTGACCCTGAAGTT
CATCTGCACCACCGGCAAGCTGCCCGTGCCCTGGCCCACCCTCGTGACCACCCTGACCTGGGGCGTGCAG
TGCTTCAGCCGCTACCCCGACCACATGAAGCAGCACGACTTCTTCAAGTCCGCCATGCCCGAAGGCTACG
TCCAGGAGCGCACCATCTTCTTCAAGGACGACGGCAACTACAAGACCCGCGCCGAGGTGAAGTTCGAGGG
CGACACCCTGGTGAACCGCATCGAGCTGAAGGGCATCGACTTCAAGGAGGACGGCAACATCCTGGGGCAC
AAGCTGGAGTACAACTACATCAGCCACAACGTCTATATCACCGCCGACAAGCAGAAGAACGGCATCAAGG
CCAACTTCAAGATCCGCCACAACATCGAGGACGGCAGCGTGCAGCTCGCCGACCACTACCAGCAGAACAC
CCCCATCGGCGACGGCCCCGTGCTGCTGCCCGACAACCACTACCTGAGCACCCAGTCCGCCCTGAGCAAA
GACCCCAACGAGAAGCGCGATCACATGGTCCTGCTGGAGTTCGTGACCGCCGCCGGGATCACTCTCGGCA
TGGACGAGCTGTACAAGTAAAGCGGCCGCGACTCTAGATCATAATCAGCCATACCACATTTGTAGAGGTT
TTACTTGCTTTAAAAAACCTCCCACACCTCCCCCTGAACCTGAAACATAAAATGAATGCAATTGTTGTTG
TTAACTTGTTTATTGCAGCTTATAATGGTTACAAATAAAGCAATAGCATCACAAATTTCACAAATAAAGC
ATTTTTTTCACTGCATTCTAGTTGTGGTTTGTCCAAACTCATCAATGTATCTTAAAGCTTCTAGGCCGGC
CGGGCCCATATGTCTTGCCGAAGCACATTAACCCAAGCCATTTATATATCAAGTACAAGTTGATTTGATT
CTAGTGATGGACTGACACGAATCTATGGCACTGTTGCAGAGCTTACAAACAGGTACCCGGAGTCGCTTCA
ATTATTCAATCATCCATTCAAAAACTTCCATCTCTTCCAATTAGCCAATATTCAAATTGGAATCCAGCCA
GCCGACGGAGGCAGATGGTCTACCTGGCAACTATAGAGTTTCCATGTTTCCAGACTTTCCCTCCCGGTAA
ACGGAGACAAAACGACAGACGTAAGTAGGTACATATGCATACCGCACGGACAAATCAAATTTGTCTGGCA
GCTCCAATTAGAGTCGTTAAAAATTTAACGATGCGCTAAATAACTTCAAGCTATTTGTCTCGCTGGATTG
GCTTCGAGTGGTAAGATCCTATCAAATGCCGAAAACAAAAAACTTTCTTCTTAATTGTTCGTTCTTCAAC
ACCTCTCCATGGTGATAACGGATACGGTTTCATTGTCAGCATCCATCCTCCGAAAAATACATTACGCCTT
GAAATATGCAATCGCAAACACGGATCTGTTTGGAACATTTATTTTACTATGAAGAGATGCGATAGGTAAT
ATTTATTTGAGCGTTTAAGATACTCATTGTTCTCTCAAAGAATGTCATTGAAAGCCAACGAGGTCAAATC
AAATATTATAATAAAAAGGTCAAAGAGGACTAACTTAAAGCTCTCTTTATGGATAGGAAAAAATATTTTC
GCCCATCGCTAGAACTTTTACCGTTTCCATTGAGTATATAACTAAGATGAATGAGGCTAATTGATGGTGC
GATCTTGACCCCCGGGTCTTAGAGCTATGCTGGAAACAGCATAGCAAGTTAAGATAAGGCTAGTCCGTTA
TCAACTTGAAAAAGTGGCACCGAGTCGGTGCTTTTTTGGCGCGCCGTCGACGATGTAGGTCACGGTCTCG
AAGCCGCGGTGCGGGTGCCAGGGCGTGCCCTTGGGCTCCCCGGGCGCGTACTCCACCTCACCCATCTGGT
CCATCATGATGAACGGGTCGAGGTGGCGGTAGTTGATCCCGGCGAACGCGCGGCGCACCGGGAAGCCCTC
GCCCTCGAAACCGCTGGGCGCGGTGGTCACGGTGAGCACGGGACGTGCGACGGCGTCGGCGGGTGCGGAT
ACGCGGGGCAGCGTCAGCGGGTTCTCGACGGTCACGGCGGGCATGTCGACGGCCGGCCGATCTCGGATCT
GACAATGTTCAGTGCAGAGACTCGGCTACGCCTCGTGGACTTTGAAGTTGACCAACAATGTTTATTCTTA
CCTCTAATAGTCCTCTGTGGCAAGGTCAAGATTCTGTTAGAAGCCAATGAAGAACCTGGTTGTTCAATAA
CATTTTGTTCGTCTAATATTTCACTACCGCTTGACGTTGGCTGCACTTCATGTACCTCATCTATAAACGC
TTCTTCTGTATCGCTCTGGACGTCATCTTCACTTACGTGATCTGATATTTCACTGTCAGAATCCTCACCA
ACAAGCTCGTCATCGCTTTGCAGAAGAGCAGAGAGGATATGCTCATCGTCTAAAGAACTACCCATTTTAT
TATATATTAGTCACGATATCTATAACAAGAAAATATATATATAATAAGTTATCACGTAAGTAGAACATGA
AATAACAATATAATTATCGTATGAGTTAAATCTTAAAAGTCACGTAAAAGATAATCATGCGTCATTTTGA
CTCACGCGGTCGTTATAGTTCAAAATCAGTGACACTTACCGCATTGACAAGCACGCCTCACGGGAGCTCC
AAGCGGCGACTGAGATGTCCTAAATGCACAGCGACGGATTCGCGCTATTTAGAAAGAGAGAGCAATATTT
CAAGAATGCATGCGTCAATTTTACGCAGACTATCTTTCTAGGGTTAAAAAAGATTTGCGCTTTACTCGAC
CTAAACTTTAAACACGTCATAGAATCTTCGTTTGACAAAAACCACATTGTGGCCAAGCTGTGTGACGCGA
CGCGCGCTAAAGAATGGCAAACCAAGTCGCGCGAGCGTCGACTCTAGAGGATCCCCGGGTACCGAGCTCG
AATTCGTAATCATGTCATAGCTGTTTCCTGTGTGAAATTGTTATCCGCTCACAATTCCACACAACATACG
AGCCGGAAGCATAAAGTGTAAAGCCTGGGGTGCCTAATGAGTGAGCTAACTCACATTAATTGCGTTGCGC
TCACTGCCCGCTTTCCAGTCGGGAAACCTGTCGTGCCAGCTGCATTAATGAATCGGCCAACGCGCGGGGA
GAGGCGGTTTGCGTATTGGGCGCTCTTCCGCTTCCTCGCTCACTGACTCGCTGCGCTCGGTCGTTCGGCT
GCGGCGAGCGGTATCAGCTCACTCAAAGGCGGTAATACGGTTATCCACAGAATCAGGGGATAACGCAGGA
AAGAACATGTGAGCAAAAGGCCAGCAAAAGGCCAGGAACCGTAAAAAGGCCGCGTTGCTGGCGTTTTTCC
ATAGGCTCCGCCCCCCTGACGAGCATCACAAAAATCGACGCTCAAGTCAGAGGTGGCGAAACCCGACAGG
ACTATAAAGATACCAGGCGTTTCCCCCTGGAAGCTCCCTCGTGCGCTCTCCTGTTCCGACCCTGCCGCTT
ACCGGATACCTGTCCGCCTTTCTCCCTTCGGGAAGCGTGGCGCTTTCTCATAGCTCACGCTGTAGGTATC
TCAGTTCGGTGTAGGTCGTTCGCTCCAAGCTGGGCTGTGTGCACGAACCCCCCGTTCAGCCCGACCGCTG
CGCCTTATCCGGTAACTATCGTCTTGAGTCCAACCCGGTAAGACACGACTTATCGCCACTGGCAGCAGCC
ACTGGTAACAGGATTAGCAGAGCGAGGTATGTAGGCGGTGCTACAGAGTTCTTGAAGTGGTGGCCTAACT
ACGGCTACACTAGAAGAACAGTATTTGGTATCTGCGCTCTGCTGAAGCCAGTTACCTTCGGAAAAAGAGT
TGGTAGCTCTTGATCCGGCAAACAAACCACCGCTGGTAGCGGTGGTTTTTTTGTTTGCAAGCAGCAGATT
ACGCGCAGAAAAAAAGGATCTCAAGAAGATCCTTTGATCTTTTCTACGGGGTCTGACGCTCAGTGGAACG
AAAACTCACGTTAAGGGATTTTGGTCATGAGATTATCAAAAAGGATCTTCACCTAGATCCTTTTAAATTA
AAAATGAAGTTTTAAATCAATCTAAAGTATATATGAGTAAACTTGGTCTGACAGTTACCAATGCTTAATC
AGTGAGGCACCTATCTCAGCGATCTGTCTATTTCGTTCATCCATAGTTGCCTGACTCCCCGTCGTGTAGA
TAACTACGATACGGGAGGGCTTACCATCTGGCCCCAGTGCTGCAATGATACCGCGAGACCCACGCTCACC
GGCTCCAGATTTATCAGCAATAAACCAGCCAGCCGGAAGGGCCGAGCGCAGAAGTGGTCCTGCAACTTTA
TCCGCCTCCATCCAGTCTATTAATTGTTGCCGGGAAGCTAGAGTAAGTAGTTCGCCAGTTAATAGTTTGC
GCAACGTTGTTGCCATTGCTACAGGCATCGTGGTGTCACGCTCGTCGTTTGGTATGGCTTCATTCAGCTC
CGGTTCCCAACGATCAAGGCGAGTTACATGATCCCCCATGTTGTGCAAAAAAGCGGTTAGCTCCTTCGGT
CCTCCGATCGTTGTCAGAAGTAAGTTGGCCGCAGTGTTATCACTCATGGTTATGGCAGCACTGCATAATT
CTCTTACTGTCATGCCATCCGTAAGATGCTTTTCTGTGACTGGTGAGTACTCAACCAAGTCATTCTGAGA
ATAGTGTATGCGGCGACCGAGTTGCTCTTGCCCGGCGTCAATACGGGATAATACCGCGCCACATAGCAGA
ACTTTAAAAGTGCTCATCATTGGAAAACGTTCTTCGGGGCGAAAACTCTCAAGGATCTTACCGCTGTTGA
GATCCAGTTCGATGTAACCCACTCGTGCACCCAACTGATCTTCAGCATCTTTTACTTTCACCAGCGTTTC
TGGGTGAGCAAAAACAGGAAGGCAAAATGCCGCAAAAAAGGGAATAAGGGCGACACGGAAATGTTGAATA
CTCATACTCTTCCTTTTTCAATATTATTGAAGCATTTATCAGGGTTATTGTCTCATGAGCGGATACATAT
TTGAATGTATTTAGAAAAATAAACAAATAGGGGTTCCGCGCACATTTCCCCGAAAAGTGCCACCTGACGT
CTAAGAAACCATTATTATCATGACATTAACCTATAAAAATAGGCGTATCACGAGGCCCTTTCGTCTCGCG
CGTTTCGGTGATGACGGTGAAAACCTCTGACACATGCAGCTCCCGGAGACGGTCACAGCTTGTCTGTAAG
CGGATGCCGGGAGCAGACAAGCCCGTCAGGGCGCGTCAGCGGGTGTTGGCGGGTGTCGGGGCTGGCTTAA
CTATGCGGCATCAGAGCAGATTGTACTGAGAGTGCACCATATGCGGTGTGAAATACCGCACAGATGCGTA
AGGAGAAAATACCGCATCAGGCGCCATTCGCCATTCAGGCTGCGCAACTGTTGGGAAGGGCGATCGGTGC
GGGCCTCTTCGCTATTACGCCAGCTGGCGAAAGGGGGATGTGCTGCAAGGCGATTAAGTTGGGTAACGCC
AGGGTTTTCCCAGTCACGACGTTGTAAAACGACGGCCAGTGCCAAGCTTTGTTTAAAAATATAACAAAAT
TGTGATCCCACAAAATGAAGTGGGGCAAAATCAAATAATTAATAGTGTCCGTAAACTTGTTGGTCTTCAA
CTTTTTGAGGAACACGTTGGACGGCAAATCCGTGACTATAACACAAGTTGATTTAATAATTTTAGCCAAC
ACGTCGGGCTGCGTGTTTTTTGCCGACGCGTCTGTGTACACGTTGATTAACTGGTCGATTAAACTGTTGA
AATAATTTAATTTTTGGTTCTTCTTTAAATCTGTGATGAAATTTTTTAAAATAACTTTAAATTCTTCATT
GGTAAAAAATGCCACGTTTTGCAACTTGTGAGGGTCTAATATGAGGTCAAACTCAGTAGGAGTTTTATCC
AAAAAAGAAAACATGATTACGTCTGTACACGAACGCGTATTAACGCAGAGTGCAAAGTATAAGAGGGTTA
AAAAATATATTTTACGCACCATATACGCATCGGGTTGATATCGTTAATATGGATCAATTTGAACAGTTGA
TTAACGTGTCTCTGCTCAAGTCTTTGATCAAAACGCAAATCGACGAAAATGTGTCGGACAATATCAAGTC
GATGAGCGAAAAACTAAAAAGGCTAGAATACGACAATCTCACAGACAGCGTTGAGATATACGGTATTCAC
GACAGCAGGCTGAATAATAAAAAAATTAGAAACTATTATTTAACCCTAGAAAGATAATCATATTGTGACG
TACGTTAAAGATAATCATGCGTAAAATTGACGCATGTGTTTTATCGGTCTGTATATCGAGGTTTATTTAT
TAATTTGAATAGATATTAAGTTTTATTATATTTACACTTACATACTAATAATAAATTCAACAAACAATTT
ATTTATGTTTATTTATTTATTAAAAAAAAACAAAAACTCAAAATTTCTTCTATAAAGTAACAAAACTTTT
AAACATTCTCTCTTTTACAAAAATAAACTTATTTTGTACTTTAAAAACAGTCATGTTGTATTATAAAATA
AGTAATTAGCTTAACTTATACATAATAGAAACAAATTATACTTATTAGTCAGTCAGAAACAACTTTGGCA
CATATCAATATTATGCTCTCGACAAATAACTTTTTTGCATTTTTTGCACGATGCATTTGCCTTTCGCCTT
ATTTTAGAGGGGCAGTAAGTACAGTAAGTACGTTTTTTCATTACTGGCTCTTCAGTACTGTCATCTGATG
TACCAGGCACTTCATTTGGCAAAATATTAGAGATATTATCGCGCAAATATCTCTTCAAAGTAGGAGCTTC
TAAACGCTTACGCATAAACGATGACGTCAGGCTCATGTAAAGGTTTCTCATAAATTTTTTGCGACTTTGA
ACCTTTTCTCCCTTGCTACTGACATTATGGCTGTATATAATAAAAGAATTTATGCAGGCAATGTTTATCA
TTCCGTACAATAATGCCATAGGCCACCTATTCGTCTTCCTACTGCAGGTCATCACAGAACACATTTGGTC
TAGCGTGTCCACTCCGCCTTTAGTTTGATTATAATACATAACCATTTGCGGTTTACCGGTACTTTCGTTG
ATAGAAGCATCCTCATCACAAGATGATAATAAGTATACCATCTTAGCTGGCTTCGGTTTATATGAGACGA
GAGTAAGGGGTCCGTCAAAACAAAACATCGATGTTCCCACTGGCCTGGAGCGACTGTTTTTCAGTACTTC
CGGTATCTCGCGTTTGTTTGATCGCACGGTTCCCACAATGGTTAATTCGAGCTCGCCCGGGCTTAAGAGT
TCCCACAATGGTTAATTCGAGCTCGCCCGGGCTTAAGAGTTCCCACAATGGTTAATTCGAGCTCGCCCGG
GCTTAAGAGTTCCCACAATGGTTAATTCGAGCTCGCCCGGGGATCTAATTCAATTAGAGACTAATTCAAT
TAGAGCTAATTCAATTAGGATCCAAGCTTATCGATTTCGAACCCTCGACCGCCGGAGTATAAATAGAGGC
GCTTCGTCTACGGAGCGACAATTCAATTCAAACAAGCAAAGTGAACACGTCGCTAAGCGAAAGCTAAGCA
AATAAACAAGCGCAGCTGAACAAGCTAAACAATCGGGGTACCGCTAGAGTCGACGGTACGATCCACCGGT
CGCCACC
Features (pLannotate 1.2.2; 20 found; start..end, strand, type, name):
      1..720     +  CDS            ECFP: enhanced CFP mammalian codon-optimized
    737..820     +  CDS            large T antigen (fragment): large T antigen from SV40 (simian virus 40)
    843..964     +  polyA_signal   SV40 poly(A) signal: SV40 polyadenylation signal
   1854..1921    +  misc_RNA       tracrRNA (fragment): trans-activating CRISPR RNA for the Streptococcus pyogenes CRISPR/Cas9 system
   1957..2026    +  protein_bind   attB: attB site for the φC31 integrase (Groth et al., 2000) phage φC31 integrase
   2914..3054    +  CDS            FP (fragment): FP25_NPVAC - Experimental evidence at protein level: Swiss-Prot protein existence level 1. From Autographa californica nuclear polyhedrosis virus (AcMNPV).
   3047..3085    -  misc_feature   MCS (fragment): pUC18/19 multiple cloning site
   3118..3134    -  protein_bind   lac operator: The lac repressor binds to the lac operator to inhibit transcription in E. coli. This inhibition can be relieved by adding lactose or isopropyl-β-D-thiogalactopyranoside (IPTG). lac repressor encoded by lacI
   3142..3172    -  promoter       lac promoter: promoter for the E. coli lac operon
   3187..3208    -  protein_bind   CAP binding site: CAP binding activates transcription in the presence of cAMP. E. coli catabolite activator protein
   3221..3313    -  CDS            lacI (fragment): lac repressor; lacI; The lac repressor binds to the lac operator to inhibit transcription in E. coli. This inhibition can be relieved by adding lactose or isopropyl-β-D-thiogalactopyranoside (IPTG).
   3496..4084    -  rep_origin     ori: high-copy-number ColE1/pMB1/pBR322/pUC origin of replication
   4255..5115    -  CDS            AmpR: β-lactamase; bla; confers resistance to ampicillin, carbenicillin, and related antibiotics
   5116..5220    -  promoter       AmpR promoter: bla
   5315..5350    +  CDS            rop (fragment): Rop protein, which maintains plasmids at low copy number; rop
   5452..5551    +  misc_feature   bom (fragment): basis of mobility region from pBR322
   5557..5711    -  CDS            lacZα (fragment): LacZα fragment of β-galactosidase; lacZ fragment
   5715..6182    -  CDS            LEF-9 (fragment): LEF9_NPVAC - Experimental evidence at protein level: Swiss-Prot protein existence level 1. Component of the viral DNA-dependent RNA polymerase which is composed of four equimolar subunits of LEF-4, LEF-8, LEF-9, and p47. Plays an essential role in late and very late gene expression. From Autographa californica nuclear polyhedrosis virus (AcMNPV).
   6209..6412    +  CDS            FP (fragment): FP25_NPVAC - Experimental evidence at protein level: Swiss-Prot protein existence level 1. From Autographa californica nuclear polyhedrosis virus (AcMNPV).
   7682..7804    +  promoter       hsp70 promoter (fragment): Drosophila melanogaster hsp70Bb promoter
