[The description below was written by a language model from this plasmid's Addgene catalogue record and pLannotate feature annotations shown in this document.]
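Description:
U6c-T is a piggyBac-based insect transformation plasmid of about 7.8 kb, built to express a guide RNA in the mosquito Aedes aegypti. It is propagated in E. coli as a high-copy plasmid on a ColE1/pUC-type origin with ampicillin selection through the β-lactamase gene. Remnants of a pUC-style backbone (lac promoter/operator, lacZα and MCS fragments) are also annotated. The piggyBac terminal repeats themselves are not called by the annotation software. However, short fragments matching the AcMNPV FP25 and LEF-9 genes flank the cargo, which is consistent with the baculovirus-derived sequence that commonly accompanies piggyBac arms in such vectors.

The payload is a Gibson-assembled cassette in which an Aedes aegypti U6 (U6c) RNA polymerase III promoter drives a guide RNA targeting the white gene. The U6 promoter and spacer are not annotated, but a Streptococcus pyogenes tracrRNA-derived scaffold fragment marks the guide, so it is meant to work with SpCas9 supplied from another source. Upstream lies a marker unit consisting of ECFP followed by an SV40 large T antigen fragment and the SV40 polyadenylation signal. A Drosophila hsp70 promoter fragment sits just before the ECFP coding sequence, and any additional enhancer elements driving the marker are not identified in the record. A φC31 attB site next to the guide cassette would allow integrase-mediated site-specific integration or later docking.

The depositor and sequencing-derived records show the same features in the same order and differ by only a few bases in length. The construct was deposited with work on a confinable gene drive system in Aedes aegypti, where such plasmids serve to generate transgenic gRNA-expressing lines.
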