Addgene plasmid #117211: U6c-T
Purpose: Expresses gRNA in Aedes aegypti
Depositing lab: Omar Akbari. Depositing organization: University of California, San Diego (UCSD). Publication: Development of a confinable gene drive system in the human disease vector Aedes aegypti. Li M, Yang T, Kandul NP, Bui M, Gamez S, Raban R, Bennett J, Sanchez C HM, Lanzaro GC, Schmidt H, Lee Y, Marshall JM, Akbari OS. Elife. 2020 Jan 21;9. pii: 51701. doi: 10.7554/eLife.51701. PubMed 31960794.
Backbone
  Vector backbone: Piggybac
  Total vector size (bp): 7840
  Vector type: Insect Expression, Synthetic Biology
Growth in bacteria
  Bacterial resistance: Ampicillin, 100 μg/mL
  Growth temperature: 37°C
  Growth strain: DH5alpha
  Copy number: High Copy
Gene/Insert
  Gene/Insert name: u6c promoter-gRNA (alt name: U6c-gRNA)
  gRNA/shRNA sequence: white
  Species: Aedes aegypti
  Promoter: U6
  Cloning method: Gibson Cloning
  Sequencing primers: 5′ catcaatgtatcttaaagcttCTAGGCCGGCCgggcccATATGTCTTGCCGAAGCACATT; 3′ ctgaacattgtcagatccgagatcGGCCGGCCgtcgacatgcccgccgtgaccgtcga
Terms and licenses: Academic/Nonprofit Terms; Industry Terms: Not Available to Industry
How to cite: U6c-T was a gift from Omar Akbari (Addgene plasmid # 117211 ; http://n2t.net/addgene:117211 ; RRID:Addgene_117211)
